Addgene plasmid #53990: mEmerald-Alpha-Actinin-C-14
Purpose: Localization: Non-muscle Alpha Actinin, Excitation: 487, Emission: 509
Depositing lab: Michael Davidson. Depositing organization: Florida State University, Tallahassee.
Backbone
  Vector backbone: mEmerald-C1
  Backbone size w/o insert (bp): 4750
  Vector type: Mammalian Expression
  Selectable markers: Neomycin (select with G418)
Growth in bacteria
  Bacterial resistance: Kanamycin, 50 μg/mL
  Growth temperature: 37°C
  Growth strain: DH5alpha
  Copy number: High Copy
Gene/Insert
  Gene/Insert name: Alpha-Actinin (alt name: NM_001102.3)
  Species: H. sapiens (human)
  GenBank ID: NM_001102.3
  Entrez Gene: ACTN1 (a.k.a. BDPLT15)
  Promoter: CMV
  Tag / fusion protein: mEmerald (N terminal on backbone)
  Cloning method: Unknown
  Sequencing primers: 5′ CMV-F; 3′ SV40pA-R
Terms and licenses: Academic/Nonprofit Terms; Industry Terms
Depositor comments: Excitation = 487; Emission = 509. Localization data: Non-muscle Alpha Actinin Please note that in the attachment provided by the depositing laboratory, the alpha actinin 1 sequence is listed as transcript variant 3; however, the sequence provided and the insert in the plasmid is transcript variant 2 (NM_001102.3).
How to cite: mEmerald-Alpha-Actinin-C-14 was a gift from Michael Davidson (Addgene plasmid # 53990 ; http://n2t.net/addgene:53990 ; RRID:Addgene_53990)
