[The description below was written by a language model from this plasmid's Addgene catalogue record.]
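Description:
mEmerald-Alpha-Actinin-C-14 is a mammalian expression plasmid built on the mEmerald-C1 backbone (about 4.75 kb without insert), designed to express human non-muscle alpha-actinin (ACTN1) as a fluorescent fusion protein. It is maintained in E. coli as a high-copy plasmid under kanamycin selection, and it carries a neomycin resistance marker so that transfected mammalian cells can be selected with G418 if stable expression is wanted. The record gives only catalogue fields and no feature table, so details such as the origin of replication, the polyadenylation signal and the exact linker are not listed. The use of an SV40 polyA reverse sequencing primer suggests an SV40 polyadenylation region downstream of the insert, and the "14" in the name probably refers to linker length, though the record does not say so.

Expression is driven by the CMV promoter, a strong constitutive promoter in most mammalian cell lines. The mEmerald tag, a bright green GFP variant with recorded excitation at 487 nm and emission at 509 nm, is supplied by the backbone and sits at the N terminus of alpha-actinin. The depositor notes that the insert corresponds to ACTN1 transcript variant 2, even though accompanying documentation from the depositing laboratory labels it as variant 3. How the insert was cloned is not recorded.

The stated purpose is as a localization marker. Because alpha-actinin is an actin-crosslinking protein, the fusion would be expected to label actin-associated structures where it resides, such as stress fibres and focal adhesions, in live or fixed cells imaged by fluorescence microscopy.
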