>Addgene plasmid #53990 | mEmerald-Alpha-Actinin-C-14 | depositor partial sequence | sequence record 84183 | insert sequence
ACGTCAGATCCGCTAGCGCTACCGGTCGCCACCATGGTGAGCAAGGGCGAGGAGCTGTTCACCGGGGTGG
TGCCCATCCTGGTCGAGCTGGACGGCGACGTAAACGGCCACAAGTTCAGCGTGTCCGGCGAGGGCGAGGG
CGATGCCACCTACGGCAAGCTGACCCTGAAGTTCATCTGCACCACCGGCAAGCTGCCCGTGCCCTGGCCC
ACCCTCGTGACCACCTTGACCTACGGCGTGCAGTGCTTCGCCCGCTACCCCGACCACATGAAGCAGCACG
ACTTCTTCAAGTCCGCCATGCCCGAAGGCTACGTCCAGGAGCGCACCATCTTCTTCAAGGACGACGGCAA
CTACAAGACCCGCGCCGAGGTGAAGTTCGAGGGCGACACCCTGGTGAACCGCATCGAGCTGAAGGGCATC
GACTTCAAGGAGGACGGCAACATCCTGGGGCACAAGCTGGAGTACAACTACAACAGCCACAAGGTCTATA
TCACCGCCGACAAGCAGAAGAACGGCATCAAGGTGAACTTCAAGACCCGCCACAACATCGAGGACGGCAG
CGTGCAGCTCGCCGACCACTACCAGCAGAACACCCCCATCGGCGACGGCCCCGTGCTGCTGCCCGACAAC
CACTACCTGAGCACCCAGTCCAAGCTGAGCAAAGACCCCAACGAGAAGCGCGATCACATGGTCCTGCTGG
AGTTCGTGACCGCCGCCGGGATCACTCTCGGCATGGACGAGCTGTACAAGTCCGGACTCAGATCTCGAGG
AAGCGGCGGATCTGGGTCCGGAGACCATTATGATTCTCAGCAAACCAACGATTACATGCAGCCAGAAGAG
GACTGGGACCGGGACCTGCTCCTGGACCCGGCCTGGGAGAAGCAGCAGAGAAAGACATTCACGGCATGGT
GTAACTCCCACCTCCGGAAGGCGGGGACACAGATCGAGAACATCGAAGAGGACTTCCGGGATGGCCTGAA
GCTCATGCTGCTGCTGGAGGTCATCTCAGGTGAACGCTTGGCCAAGCCAGAGCGAGGCAAGATGAGAGTG
CACAAGATCTCCAACGTCAACAAGGCCCTGGATTTCATAGCCAGCAAAGGCGTCAAACTGGTGTCCATCG
GAGCCGAAGAAATCGTGGATGGGAATGTGAAGATGACCCTGGGCATGATCTGGACCATCATCCTGCGCTT
TGCCATCCAGGACATCTCCGTGGAAGAGACTTCAGCCAAGGAAGGGCTGCTCCTGTGGTGTCAGAGAAAG
ACAGCCCCTTACAAAAATGTCAACATCCAGAACTTCCACATAAGCTGGAAGGATGGCCTCGGCTTCTGTG
CTTTGATCCACCGACACCGGCCCGAGCTGATTGACTACGGGAAGCTGCGGAAGGATGATCCACTCACAAA
TCTGAATACGGCTTTTGACGTGGCAGAGAAGTACCTGGACATCCCCAAGATGCTGGATGCCGAAGACATC
GTTGGAACTGCCCGACCGGATGAGAAAGCCATCATGACTTACGTGTCTAGCTTCTACCACGCCTTCTCTG
GAGCCCAGAAGGCGGAGACAGCAGCCAATCGCATCTGCAAGGTGTTGGCCGTCAACCAGGAGAACGAGCA
GCTTATGGAAGACTACGAGAAGCTGGCCAGTGATCTGTTGGAGTGGATCCGCCGCACAATCCCGTGGCTG
GAGAACCGGGTGCCCGAGAACACCATGCATGCCATGCAACAGAAGCTGGAGGACTTCCGGGACTACCGGC
GCCTGCACAAGCCGCCCAAGGTGCAGGAGAAGTGCCAGCTGGAGATCAACTTCAACACGCTGCAGACCAA
GCTGCGGCTCAGCAACCGGCCTGCCTTCATGCCCTCTGAGGGCAGGATGGTCTCGGACATCAACAATGCC
TGGGGCTGCCTGGAGCAGGTGGAGAAGGGCTATGAGGAGTGGTTGCTGAATGAGATCCGGAGGCTGGAGC
GACTGGACCACCTGGCAGAGAAGTTCCGGCAGAAGGCCTCCATCCACGAGGCCTGGACTGACGGCAAAGA
GGCCATGCTGCGACAGAAGGACTATGAGACCGCCACCCTCTCGGAGATCAAGGCCTTGCTCAAGAAGCAT
GAGGCCTTCGAGAGTGACCTGGCTGCCCACCAGGACCGTGTGGAGCAGATTGCCGCCATCGCACAGGAGC
TCAATGAGCTGGACTATTATGACTCACCCAGTGTCAACGCCCGTTGCCAAAAGATCTGTGACCAGTGGGA
CAATCTGGGGGCCCTAACTCAGAAGCGAAGGGAAGCTCTGGAGCGGACCGAGAAACTGCTGGAGACCATT
GACCAGCTGTACTTGGAGTATGCCAAGCGGGCTGCACCCTTCAACAACTGGATGGAGGGGGCCATGGAGG
ACCTGCAGGACACCTTCATTGTGCACACCATTGAGGAGATCCAGGGACTGACCACAGCCCATGAGCAGTT
CAAGGCCACCCTCCCTGATGCCGACAAGGAGCGCCTGGCCATCCTGGGCATCCACAATGAGGTGTCCAAG
ATTGTCCAGACCTACCACGTCAATATGGCGGGCACCAACCCCTACACAACCATCACGCCTCAGGAGATCA
ATGGCAAATGGGACCACGTGCGGCAGCTGGTGCCTCGGAGGGACCAAGCTCTGACGGAGGAGCATGCCCG
ACAGCAGCACAATGAGAGGCTACGCAAGCAGTTTGGAGCCCAGGCCAATGTCATCGGGCCCTGGATCCAG
ACCAAGATGGAGGAGATCGGGAGGATCTCCATTGAGATGCATGGGACCCTGGAGGACCAGCTCAGCCACC
TGCGGCAGTATGAGAAGAGCATCGTCAACTACAAGCCAAAGATTGATCAGCTGGAGGGCGACCACCAGCT
CATCCAGGAGGCGCTCATCTTCGACAACAAGCACACCAACTACACCATGGAGCACATCCGTGTGGGCTGG
GAGCAGCTGCTCACCACCATCGCCAGGACCATCAATGAGGTAGAGAACCAGATCCTGACCCGGGATGCCA
AGGGCATCAGCCAGGAGCAGATGAATGAGTTCCGGGCCTCCTTCAACCACTTTGACCGGGATCACTCCGG
CACACTGGGTCCCGAGGAGTTCAAAGCCTGCCTCATCAGCTTGGGTTATGATATTGGCAACGACCCCCAG
GGAGAAGCAGAATTTGCCCGCATCATGAGCATTGTGGACCCCAACCGCCTGGGGGTAGTGACATTCCAGG
CCTTCATTGACTTCATGTCCCGCGAGACAGCCGACACAGATACAGCAGACCAAGTCATGGCTTCCTTCAA
GATCCTGGCTGGGGACAAGAACTACATTACCATGGACGAGCTGCGCCGCGAGCTGCCACCCGACCAGGCT
GAGTACTGCATCGCGCGGATGGCCCCCTACACCGGCCCCGACTCCGTGCCAGGTGCTCTGGACTACATGT
CCTTCTCCACGGCGCTGTACGGCGAGAGTGACCTCTAAGAATTCTGCAGTCGACGGTACCGCGGGCCCGG
GATCCACCGGATCTAGATAACTGATCATAATCAGCCATACCA
