>Addgene plasmid #53990 | mEmerald-Alpha-Actinin-C-14 | addgene partial sequence | sequence record 89879 | EGFP-C 5'-CATGGTCCTGCTGGAGTTCGTG-3'
GACGAGCTGTACAAGTCCGGACTCAGATCTCGAGGAAGCGGCGGATCTGGGTCCGGAGACCATTATGATT
CTCAGCAAACCAACGATTACATGCAGCCAGAAGAGGACTGGGACCGGGACCTGCTCCTGGACCCGGCCTG
GGAGAAGCAGCAGAGAAAGACATTCACGGCATGGTGTAACTCCCACCTCCGGAAGGCGGGGACACAGATC
GAGAACATCGAAGAGGACTTCCGGGATGGCCTGAAGCTCATGCTGCTGCTGGAGGTCATCTCAGGTGAAC
GCTTGGCCAAGCCAGAGCGAGGCAAGATGAGAGTGCACAAGATCTCCAACGTCAACAAGGCCCTGGATTT
CATAGCCAGCAAAGGCGTCAAACTGGTGTCCATCGGAGCCGAAGAAATCGTGGATGGGAATGTGAAGATG
ACCCTGGGCATGATCTGGACCATCATCCTGCGCTTTGCCATCCAGGACATCTCCGTGGAAGAGACTTCAG
CCAAGGAAGGGCTGCTCCTGTGGTGTCAGAGAAAGACAGCCCCTTACAAAAATGTCAACATCCAGAACTT
CCACATAAGCTGGAAGGATGGCCTCGGCTTCTGTGCTTTGATCCACCGACACCGGCCCGAGCTGATTGAC
TACGGGAAGCTGCGGAAGGATGATCCACTCACAAATCTGAATACGGCTTTTGACGTGGCAGAGAAGTACC
TGGACATCCCCAAGATGCTGGATGCCGAAGACATCGTTGGAACTGCCCGACCGGATGAGAAAGCCATCAT
GACTTACGTGTCTAGCTTCTACCACGCCTTCTCTGGAGCCCAGAAGGCGGAGACAGCAGCCAATCGCATC
TGCAAGGTGTTGGCCGTCAACCAGGAGAACGAGCAGCTTATGGAAGACTACGAGAAGCTGGCCAGTGATC
TGTTGGAGTGGATCCGCCGCACAAT
