>Addgene plasmid #53990 | mEmerald-Alpha-Actinin-C-14 | addgene partial sequence | sequence record 94241 | SV40pA-R 5'-GAAATTTGTGATGCTATTGC-3'
ACAACAACAATTGCATTCATTTTATGTTTCAGGTTCAGGGGGAGGTGTGGGAGGTTTTTTAAAGCAAGTA
AAACCTCTACAAATGTGGTATGGCTGATTATGATCAGTTATCTAGATCCGGTGGATCCCGGGCCCGCGGT
ACCGTCGACTGCAGAATTCTTAGAGGTCACTCTCGCCGTACAGCGCCGTGGAGAAGGACATGTAGTCCAG
AGCACCTGGCACGGAGTCGGGGCCGGTGTAGGGGGCCATCCGCGCGATGCAGTACTCAGCCTGGTCGGGT
GGCAGCTCGCGGCGCAGCTCGTCCATGGTAATGTAGTTCTTGTCCCCAGCCAGGATCTTGAAGGAAGCCA
TGACTTGGTCTGCTGTATCTGTGTCGGCTGTCTCGCGGGACATGAAGTCAATGAAGGCCTGGAATGTCAC
TACCCCCAGGCGGTTGGGGTCCACAATGCTCATGATGCGGGCAAATTCTGCTTCTCCCTGGGGGTCGTTG
CCAATATCATAACCCAAGCTGATGAGGCAGGCTTTGAACTCCTCGGGACCCAGTGTGCCGGAGTGATCCC
GGTCAAAGTGGTTGAAGGAGGCCCGGAACTCATTCATCTGCTCCTGGCTGATGCCCTTGGCATCCCGGGT
CAGGATCTGGTTCTCTACCTCATTGATGGTCCTGGCGATGGTGGTGAGCAGCTGCTCCCAGCCCACACGG
ATGTGCTCCATGGTGTAGTTGGTGTGCTTGTTGTCGAAGATGAGCGCCTCCTGGATGAGCTGGTGGTCGC
CCTCCAGCTGATCAATCTTTGGCTTGTAGTTGACGATGCTCTTCTCATACTGCCGCA
